Addgene plasmid #31920: pH2B-PSmOrange
Depositing lab: Vladislav Verkhusha. Depositing organization: Albert Einstein College of Medicine. Publication: A photoswitchable orange-to-far-red fluorescent protein, PSmOrange. Subach OM, Patterson GH, Ting LM, Wang Y, Condeelis JS, Verkhusha VV. Nat Methods. 2011 Jul 31;8(9):771-7. doi: 10.1038/nmeth.1664. PubMed 21804536.
Backbone
  Vector backbone: pN1
  Vector type: Mammalian Expression
Growth in bacteria
  Bacterial resistance: Kanamycin, 50 μg/mL
  Growth temperature: 37°C
  Growth strain: DH5alpha
  Copy number: High Copy
Gene/Insert
  Gene/Insert name: PSmOrange
  Insert size (bp): 711
  Mutation: S21T, Q63L, F100Y, L125M, K166R, P192S in PSmOrange (mutations are relative to mOrange but numbering is relative to EGFP)
  Tag / fusion protein: H2B (N terminal on insert)
  Cloning method: Restriction Enzyme; 5′ cloning site AgeI (not destroyed); 3′ cloning site NotI (not destroyed)
  Sequencing primers: 5′ We used 3' sequencing primer; 3′ gttcagggggaggtgtgggagg
Terms and licenses: Academic/Nonprofit Terms; Industry Terms: Not Available to Industry
Depositor comments: There is a V119I amino acid change in Addgene's quality control sequence for H2B. It does not alter the function of this plasmid.
How to cite: pH2B-PSmOrange was a gift from Vladislav Verkhusha (Addgene plasmid # 31920 ; http://n2t.net/addgene:31920 ; RRID:Addgene_31920)
