[The description below was written by a language model from this plasmid's Addgene catalogue record and pLannotate feature annotations shown in this document.]
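Description:
pH2B-PSmOrange is a 5,095-bp mammalian expression plasmid built on the pN1 backbone, designed to produce a histone H2B fusion to the photoswitchable fluorescent protein PSmOrange. It is maintained in E. coli at high copy through a ColE1/pUC-type origin and selected with kanamycin. The single NeoR/KanR gene (Tn5 aminoglycoside phosphotransferase) sits behind tandem bacterial (bla) and SV40 early promoters and is followed by the HSV TK polyadenylation signal. This arrangement allows kanamycin selection in bacteria and should also support G418 selection in transfected mammalian cells. An f1 origin is also present. The short annotations for large T antigen, ble and bGH poly(A) are fragments that appear to be backbone remnants or sequence-similarity hits rather than functional elements.

The expression cassette uses the human CMV immediate-early enhancer and promoter to drive the human histone H2B (HIST1H2BJ) coding sequence. Downstream of H2B, after a short linker region, lies the 711-bp mammalian codon-optimized PSmOrange coding sequence, cloned between AgeI and NotI sites that remain intact. The SV40 poly(A) signal terminates the transcript. H2B therefore lies at the N terminus of the fusion and should direct the fluorescent protein to chromatin, labelling nuclei. PSmOrange is a monomeric mOrange derivative carrying S21T, Q63L, F100Y, L125M, K166R and P192S (numbered relative to EGFP) that converts from orange to far-red emission on photoswitching. The depositor notes a V119I change in H2B in the quality-control sequence and states that it does not affect function. The construct suits live-cell imaging in which nuclei are optically highlighted and tracked after photoconversion.
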