Features (pLannotate 1.2.2; 15 found; start..end, strand, type, name):
     61..364     +  enhancer       CMV enhancer: human cytomegalovirus immediate early enhancer
    365..568     +  promoter       CMV promoter: human cytomegalovirus (CMV) immediate early promoter
    591..652     +  misc_feature   MCS (fragment): multiple cloning site
    657..1031    +  CDS            H2B: human histone H2B; HIST1H2BJ
   1050..1760    +  CDS            PSmOrange: orange to far-red photoswitchable variant of the monomeric fluorescent protein mOrange (Subach et al., 2011) mammalian codon-optimized
   1777..1860    +  CDS            large T antigen (fragment): large T antigen from SV40 (simian virus 40)
   1883..2004    +  polyA_signal   SV40 poly(A) signal: SV40 polyadenylation signal
   2038..2466    -  rep_origin     f1 ori (sequence partly withheld): f1 bacteriophage origin of replication; arrow indicates direction of (+) strand synthesis
   2493..2597    +  promoter       AmpR promoter: bla
   2599..2956    +  promoter       SV40 promoter: SV40 enhancer and early promoter
   2991..3785    +  CDS            NeoR/KanR: aminoglycoside phosphotransferase from Tn5; aph(3')-II (or nptII); confers resistance to neomycin, kanamycin, and G418 (Geneticin®)
   3806..3958    +  CDS            ble (fragment): BLE_KLEPN - Experimental evidence at protein level: Swiss-Prot protein existence level 1. Binding protein with a strong affinity to the bleomycin family of antibiotics. Binds to CL990; an antimitotic-antibiotic compound. From Klebsiella pneumoniae.
   4017..4064    +  polyA_signal   HSV TK poly(A) signal: herpes simplex virus thymidine kinase polyadenylation signal (Cole and Stacy, 1985)
   4155..4171    -  polyA_signal   bGH poly(A) signal (fragment): bovine growth hormone polyadenylation signal
   4393..4981    +  rep_origin     ori: high-copy-number ColE1/pMB1/pBR322/pUC origin of replication
>Addgene plasmid #31920 | pH2B-PSmOrange | depositor full sequence | sequence record 36057 | pH2B-PSmOrange sequence 5095 bps
TAGTTATTAATAGTAATCAATTACGGGGTCATTAGTTCATAGCCCATATATGGAGTTCCGCGTTACATAA
CTTACGGTAAATGGCCCGCCTGGCTGACCGCCCAACGACCCCCGCCCATTGACGTCAATAATGACGTATG
TTCCCATAGTAACGCCAATAGGGACTTTCCATTGACGTCAATGGGTGGAGTATTTACGGTAAACTGCCCA
CTTGGCAGTACATCAAGTGTATCATATGCCAAGTACGCCCCCTATTGACGTCAATGACGGTAAATGGCCC
GCCTGGCATTATGCCCAGTACATGACCTTATGGGACTTTCCTACTTGGCAGTACATCTACGTATTAGTCA
TCGCTATTACCATGGTGATGCGGTTTTGGCAGTACATCAATGGGCGTGGATAGCGGTTTGACTCACGGGG
ATTTCCAAGTCTCCACCCCATTGACGTCAATGGGAGTTTGTTTTGGCACCAAAATCAACGGGACTTTCCA
AAATGTCGTAACAACTCCGCCCCATTGACGCAAATGGGCGGTAGGCGTGTACGGTGGGAGGTCTATATAA
GCAGAGCTGGTTTAGTGAACCGTCAGATCCGCTAGCGCTACCGGACTCAGATCTCGAGCTCAAGCTTCGA
ATTCTGCAGTCGACGGTACCGCCACCATGCCAGAGCCAGCGAAGTCTGCTCCCGCCCCGAAAAAGGGCTC
CAAGAAGGCGGTGACTAAGGCGCAGAAGAAAGACGGCAAGAGCGCAGCGCACCGCAAGGAGAGCTATTCC
ATCTATGTGTACAAGGTTCTGAAGCAGGTCCACCCTGACACCGGCATTTCGTCCAAGGCCATGGGCATCA
TGAATTCGTTTGTGAACGACATTTTCGAGCGCATCGCAGGTGAGGCTTCCCGCCTTGCGCATTACAACAA
GCGCTCGACCATCACCTCCAGGGAGATCCAGACGGCCGTGCGCCTGCTGCTGCCTGGGGAGTTGGCCAAG
CACGCCGTGTCCGAGGGTACTAAGGCCGTCACCAAGTACACCAGCGCTAAGGATCCACCGGTCGCCACCA
TGGTGAGCAAGGGCGAGGAGAATAATATGGCCATCATCAAGGAGTTCATGCGCTTCAAGGTGCGCATGGA
GGGCACCGTGAACGGCCACGAGTTCGAGATCGAGGGCGAGGGCGAGGGCCGCCCCTACGAGGGCTTTCAG
ACCGCTAAGCTGAAGGTGACCAAGGGCGGCCCCCTGCCCTTCGCCTGGGACATCCTGTCCCCTCTCTTCA
CCTACGGCTCCAAGGCCTACGTGAAGCACCCCGCCGACATCCCCGACTACTTCAAGCTGTCCTTCCCCGA
GGGCTTCAAGTGGGAGCGCGTGATGAACTACGAGGACGGCGGCGTGGTGACCGTGACCCAGGACTCCTCA
CTGCAGGACGGCGAGTTCATCTACAAGGTGAAGATGCGCGGCACCAACTTCCCCTCCGACGGCCCCGTGA
TGCAGAAGAAGACCATGGGCTGGGAGGCCTCCTCCGAGCGGATGTACCCCGAGGACGGCGCCCTGAAGGG
CGAGATCAGGATGAGGCTGAAGCTGAAGGACGGCGGCCACTACACCTCCGAGGTCAAGACCACCTACAAG
GCCAAGAAGTCCGTGCAGCTGCCCGGCGCCTACATCGTCGGCATCAAGCTGGACATCACCTCCCACAACG
AGGACTACACCATCGTGGAACAGTACGAACGCGCCGAGGGCCGCCACTCCACCGGCGGCATGGACGAGCT
GTACAAGTAAAGCGGCCGCGACTCTAGATCATAATCAGCCATACCACATTTGTAGAGGTTTTACTTGCTT
TAAAAAACCTCCCACACCTCCCCCTGAACCTGAAACATAAAATGAATGCAATTGTTGTTGTTAACTTGTT
TATTGCAGCTTATAATGGTTACAAATAAAGCAATAGCATCACAAATTTCACAAATAAAGCATTTTTTTCA
CTGCATTCTAGTTGTGGTTTGTCCAAACTCATCAATGTATCTTAAGGCGTAAATTGTAAGCGTTAATATT
TTGTTAAAATTCGCGTTAAATTTTTGTTAAATCAGCTCATTTTTTAACCAATAGGCCGAAATCGGCAAAA
TCCCTTATAAATCAAAAGAATAGACCGAGATAGGGT
[37 nt withheld, positions 2137-2173]
AAAGAACGTGGACTCCAACGTCAAAGG
[49 nt withheld, positions 2201-2249]
T
[91 nt withheld, positions 2251-2341]
G
[124 nt withheld, positions 2343-2466]
CAGGTGGCACTTTTCGGGGAAATGTGCGCGGAACCCCTATTTGTTTATTTTTCTAAATACATTCAAATAT
GTATCCGCTCATGAGACAATAACCCTGATAAATGCTTCAATAATATTGAAAAAGGAAGAGTCCTGAGGCG
GAAAGAACCAGCTGTGGAATGTGTGTCAGTTAGGGTGTGGAAAGTCCCCAGGCTCCCCAGCAGGCAGAAG
TATGCAAAGCATGCATCTCAATTAGTCAGCAACCAGGTGTGGAAAGTCCCCAGGCTCCCCAGCAGGCAGA
AGTATGCAAAGCATGCATCTCAATTAGTCAGCAACCATAGTCCCGCCCCTAACTCCGCCCATCCCGCCCC
TAACTCCGCCCAGTTCCGCCCATTCTCCGCCCCATGGCTGACTAATTTTTTTTATTTATGCAGAGGCCGA
GGCCGCCTCGGCCTCTGAGCTATTCCAGAAGTAGTGAGGAGGCTTTTTTGGAGGCCTAGGCTTTTGCAAA
GATCGATCAAGAGACAGGATGAGGATCGTTTCGCATGATTGAACAAGATGGATTGCACGCAGGTTCTCCG
GCCGCTTGGGTGGAGAGGCTATTCGGCTATGACTGGGCACAACAGACAATCGGCTGCTCTGATGCCGCCG
TGTTCCGGCTGTCAGCGCAGGGGCGCCCGGTTCTTTTTGTCAAGACCGACCTGTCCGGTGCCCTGAATGA
ACTGCAAGACGAGGCAGCGCGGCTATCGTGGCTGGCCACGACGGGCGTTCCTTGCGCAGCTGTGCTCGAC
GTTGTCACTGAAGCGGGAAGGGACTGGCTGCTATTGGGCGAAGTGCCGGGGCAGGATCTCCTGTCATCTC
ACCTTGCTCCTGCCGAGAAAGTATCCATCATGGCTGATGCAATGCGGCGGCTGCATACGCTTGATCCGGC
TACCTGCCCATTCGACCACCAAGCGAAACATCGCATCGAGCGAGCACGTACTCGGATGGAAGCCGGTCTT
GTCGATCAGGATGATCTGGACGAAGAGCATCAGGGGCTCGCGCCAGCCGAACTGTTCGCCAGGCTCAAGG
CGAGCATGCCCGACGGCGAGGATCTCGTCGTGACCCATGGCGATGCCTGCTTGCCGAATATCATGGTGGA
AAATGGCCGCTTTTCTGGATTCATCGACTGTGGCCGGCTGGGTGTGGCGGACCGCTATCAGGACATAGCG
TTGGCTACCCGTGATATTGCTGAAGAGCTTGGCGGCGAATGGGCTGACCGCTTCCTCGTGCTTTACGGTA
TCGCCGCTCCCGATTCGCAGCGCATCGCCTTCTATCGCCTTCTTGACGAGTTCTTCTGAGCGGGACTCTG
GGGTTCGAAATGACCGACCAAGCGACGCCCAACCTGCCATCACGAGATTTCGATTCCACCGCCGCCTTCT
ATGAAAGGTTGGGCTTCGGAATCGTTTTCCGGGACGCCGGCTGGATGATCCTCCAGCGCGGGGATCTCAT
GCTGGAGTTCTTCGCCCACCCTAGGGGGAGGCTAACTGAAACACGGAAGGAGACAATACCGGAAGGAACC
CGCGCTATGACGGCAATAAAAAGACAGAATAAAACGCACGGTGTTGGGTCGTTTGTTCATAAACGCGGGG
TTCGGTCCCAGGGCTGGCACTCTGTCGATACCCCACCGAGACCCCATTGGGGCCAATACGCCCGCGTTTC
TTCCTTTTCCCCACCCCACCCCCCAAGTTCGGGTGAAGGCCCAGGGCTCGCAGCCAACGTCGGGGCGGCA
GGCCCTGCCATAGCCTCAGGTTACTCATATATACTTTAGATTGATTTAAAACTTCATTTTTAATTTAAAA
GGATCTAGGTGAAGATCCTTTTTGATAATCTCATGACCAAAATCCCTTAACGTGAGTTTTCGTTCCACTG
AGCGTCAGACCCCGTAGAAAAGATCAAAGGATCTTCTTGAGATCCTTTTTTTCTGCGCGTAATCTGCTGC
TTGCAAACAAAAAAACCACCGCTACCAGCGGTGGTTTGTTTGCCGGATCAAGAGCTACCAACTCTTTTTC
CGAAGGTAACTGGCTTCAGCAGAGCGCAGATACCAAATACTGTCCTTCTAGTGTAGCCGTAGTTAGGCCA
CCACTTCAAGAACTCTGTAGCACCGCCTACATACCTCGCTCTGCTAATCCTGTTACCAGTGGCTGCTGCC
AGTGGCGATAAGTCGTGTCTTACCGGGTTGGACTCAAGACGATAGTTACCGGATAAGGCGCAGCGGTCGG
GCTGAACGGGGGGTTCGTGCACACAGCCCAGCTTGGAGCGAACGACCTACACCGAACTGAGATACCTACA
GCGTGAGCTATGAGAAAGCGCCACGCTTCCCGAAGGGAGAAAGGCGGACAGGTATCCGGTAAGCGGCAGG
GTCGGAACAGGAGAGCGCACGAGGGAGCTTCCAGGGGGAAACGCCTGGTATCTTTATAGTCCTGTCGGGT
TTCGCCACCTCTGACTTGAGCGTCGATTTTTGTGATGCTCGTCAGGGGGGCGGAGCCTATGGAAAAACGC
CAGCAACGCGGCCTTTTTACGGTTCCTGGCCTTTTGCTGGCCTTTTGCTCACATGTTCTTTCCTGCGTTA
TCCCCTGATTCTGTGGATAACCGTATTACCGCCATGCAT
