>Addgene plasmid #31920 | pH2B-PSmOrange | addgene partial sequence | sequence record 37268 | SV40pA-R
GTTAACAACAACAATTGCATTCATTTTATGTTTCAGGTTCAGGGGGAGGTGTGGGAGGTTTTTTAAAGCA
AGTAAAACCTCTACAAATGTGGTATGGCTGATTATGATCTAGAGTCGCGGCCGCTTACTTGTACAGCTCG
TCCATGCCGCCGGTGGAGTGGCGGCCCTCGGCGCGTTCGTACTGTTCCACGATGGTGTAGTCCTCGTTGT
GGGAGGTGATGTCCAGCTTGATGCCGACGATGTAGGCGCCGGGCAGCTGCACGGACTTCTTGGCCTTGTA
GGTGGTCTTGACCTCGGAGGTGTAGTGGCCGCCGTCCTTCAGCTTCAGCCTCATCCTGATCTCGCCCTTC
AGGGCGCCGTCCTCGGGGTACATCCGCTCGGAGGAGGCCTCCCAGCCCATGGTCTTCTTCTGCATCACGG
GGCCGTCGGAGGGGAAGTTGGTGCCGCGCATCTTCACCTTGTAGATGAACTCGCCGTCCTGCAGTGAGGA
GTCCTGGGTCACGGTCACCACGCCGCCGTCCTCGTAGTTCATCACGCGCTCCCACTTGAAGCCCTCGGGG
AAGGACAGCTTGAAGTAGTCGGGGATGTCGGCGGGGTGCTTCACGTAGGCCTTGGAGCCGTAGGTGAAGA
GAGGGGACAGGATGTCCCAGGCGAAGGGCAGGGGGCCGCCCTTGGTCACCTTCAGCTTAGCGGTCTGAAA
GCCCTCGTAGGGGCGGCCCTCGCCCTCGCCCTCGATCTCGAACTCGTGGCCGTTCACGGTGCCCTCCATG
CGCACCTTGAAGCGCATGAACTCCTTGATGATGGCCATATTATTCTCCTCGCCCTTGCTCACCATGGTGG
CGACCGGTGGATCCTTA
