>Addgene plasmid #31920 | pH2B-PSmOrange | addgene partial sequence | sequence record 37684 | CMV-F 5'-CGCAAATGGGCGGTAGGCGTG-3'
GATCCGCTAGCGCTACCGGACTCAGATCTCGAGCTCAAGCTTCGAATTCTGCAGTCGACGGTACCGCCAC
CATGCCAGAGCCAGCGAAGTCTGCTCCCGCCCCGAAAAAGGGCTCCAAGAAGGCGGTGACTAAGGCGCAG
AAGAAAGGCGGCAAGAAGCGCAAGCGCAGCCGCAAGGAGAGCTATTCCATCTATGTGTACAAGGTTCTGA
AGCAGGTCCACCCTGACACCGGCATTTCGTCCAAGGCCATGGGCATCATGAATTCGTTTGTGAACGACAT
TTTCGAGCGCATCGCAGGTGAGGCTTCCCGCCTGGCGCATTACAACAAGCGCTCGACCATCACCTCCAGG
GAGATCCAGACGGCCGTGCGCCTGCTGCTGCCTGGGGAGTTGGCCAAGCACGCCGTGTCCGAGGGTACTA
AGGCCATCACCAAGTACACCAGCGCTAAGGATCCACCGGTCGCCACCATGGTGAGCAAGGGCGAGGAGAA
TAATATGGCCATCATCAAGGAGTTCATGCGCTTCAAGGTGCGCATGGAGGGCACCGTGAACGGCCACGAG
TTCGAGATCGAGGGCGANGGGCGAGGGCCGCCCCTACGAGGGCTTTCANACCGCTAAGCTGAAGGTGACC
AAGGGCGGCCCCCTGCCCTTCGCCTGGGACATCCTGTCCCCTCTCTTCACCTACGGCTCCAAGGCCTACG
TGAAGCACCCCGCCGACATCCCCGACTACTTCAAGCTGTCCTTCCCCGAGGGCTTCAAGTGGGAGCGCGT
GATGAACTAC
